>Addgene plasmid #149436 | pROSA26-ERT2CreERT2 | addgene full sequence | sequence record 310102 | Addgene NGS Result
GACATTGATTATTGACTAGTTATTAATAGTAATCAATTACGGGGTCATTAGTTCATAGCCCATATATGGA
GTTCCGCGTTACATAACTTACGGTAAATGGCCCGCCTGGCTGACCGCCCAACGACCCCCGCCCATTGACG
TCAATAATGACGTATGTTCCCATAGTAACGCCAATAGGGACTTTCCATTGACGTCAATGGGTGGAGTATT
TACGGTAAACTGCCCACTTGGCAGTACATCAAGTGTATCATATGCCAAGTACGCCCCCTATTGACGTCAA
TGACGGTAAATGGCCCGCCTGGCATTATGCCCAGTACATGACCTTATGGGACTTTCCTACTTGGCAGTAC
ATCTACGTATTAGTCATCGCTATTACCATGGTCGAGGTGAGCCCCACGTTCTGCTTCACTCTCCCCATCT
CCCCCCCCTCCCCACCCCCAATTTTGTATTTATTTATTTTTTAATTATTTTGTGCAGCGATGGGGGCGGG
GGGNNNNNNNCGCGCSAGGCGGGGCGGGGCGGGGCGAGGGGCGGGGCGGGGCGAGGCGGAGAGGTGCGGC
GGCAGCCAATCAGAGCGGCGCGCTCCGAAAGTTTCCTTTTATGGCGAGGCGGCGGCGGCGGCGGCCCTAT
AAAAAGCGAAGCGCGCGGCGGGCGGGAGTCGCTGCGCGCTGCCTTCGCCCCGTGCCCCGCTCCGCCGCCG
CCTCGCGCCGCCCGCCCCGGCTCTGACTGACCGCGTTACTCCCACAGGTGAGCGGGCGGGACGGCCCTTC
TCCTCCGGGCTGTAATTAGCGCTTGGTTTAATGACGGCTTGTTTCTTTTCTGTGGCTGCGTGAAAGCCTT
GAGGGGCTCCGGGAGGGCCCTTTGTGCGGGGGGAGCGGCTCGGGGGGTGCGTGCGTGTGTGTGTGCGTGG
GGAGCGCCGCGTGCGGCTCCGCGCTGCCCGGCGGCTGTGAGCGCTGCGGGCGCGGCGCGGGGCTTTGTGC
GCTCCGCAGTGTGCGCGAGGGGAGCGCGGCCGGGGGCGGTGCCCCGCGGTGCGGGGGGGGCTGCGAGGGG
AACAAAGGCTGCGTGCGGGGTGTGTGCGTGGGGGGGTGAGCAGGGGGTGTGGGCGCGTCGGTCGGGCTGC
AACCCCCCCTGCACCCCCCTCCCCGAGTTGCTGAGCACGGCCCGGCTTCGGGTGCGGGGCTCCGTACGGG
GCGTGGCGCGGGGCTCGCCGTGCCGGGCGGGGGGTGGCGGCAGGTGGGGGTGCCGGGCGGGGCGGGGCCG
CCTCGGGCCGGGGAGGGCTCGGGGGAGGGGCGCGGCGGCCCCCGGAGCGCCGGCGGCTGTCGAGGCGCGG
CGAGCCGCAGCCATTGCCTTTTATGGTAATCGTGCGAGAGGGCGCAGGGACTTCCTTTGTCCCAAATCTG
TGCGGAGCCGAAATCTGGGAGGCGCCGCCGCACCCCCTCTAGCGGGCGCGGGGCGAAGCGGTGCGGCGCC
GGCAGGAAGGAAATGGGCGGGGAGGGCCTTCGTGCGTCGCCGCGCCGCCGTCCCCTTCTCCCTCTCCAGC
CTCGGGGCTGTCCGCGGGGGGACGGCTGCCTTCGGGGGGGACGGGGCAGGGCGGGGTTCGGCTTCTGGCG
TGTGACCGGCGGCTCTAGAGCCTCTGCTAACCATGTTCATGCCTTCTTCTTTTTCCTACAGCTCCTGGGC
AACGTGCTGGTTATTGTGCTGTCTCATCATTTTGGCAAAGAATTCCCGGGTGAGCCGCCACCATGGCTGG
AGACATGAGAGCTGCCAACCTTTGGCCAAGCCCGCTCATGATCAAACGCTCTAAGAAGAACAGCCTGGCC
TTGTCCCTGACGGCCGACCAGATGGTCAGTGCCTTGTTGGATGCTGAGCCCCCCATACTCTATTCCGAGT
ATGATCCTACCAGACCCTTCAGTGAAGCTTCGATGATGGGCTTACTGACCAACCTGGCAGACAGGGAGCT
GGTTCACATGATCAACTGGGCGAAGAGGGTGCCAGGCTTTGTGGATTTGACCCTCCATGATCAGGTCCAC
CTTCTAGAATGTGCCTGGCTAGAGATCCTGATGATTGGTCTCGTCTGGCGCTCCATGGAGCACCCAGTGA
AGCTACTGTTTGCTCCTAACTTGCTCTTGGACAGGAACCAGGGAAAATGTGTAGAGGGCATGGTGGAGAT
CTTCGACATGCTGCTGGCTACATCATCTCGGTTCCGCATGATGAATCTGCAGGGAGAGGAGTTTGTGTGC
CTCAAATCTATTATTTTGCTTAATTCTGGAGTGTACACATTTCTGTCCAGCACCCTGAAGTCTCTGGAAG
AGAAGGACCATATCCACCGAGTCCTGGACAAGATCACAGACACTTTGATCCACCTGATGGCCAAGGCAGG
CCTGACCCTGCAGCAGCAGCACCAGCGGCTGGCCCAGCTCCTCCTCATCCTCTCCCACATCAGGCACATG
AGTAACAAAGGCATGGAGCATCTGTACAGCATGAAGTGCAAGAACGTGGTGCCCCTCTATGACCTGCTGC
TGGAGGCGGCGGACGCCCACCGCCTACATGCGCCCACTAGCCGTGGAGGGGCATCCGTGGAGGAGACGGA
CCAAAGCCACTTGGCCACTGCGGGCTCTACTTCATCGCATTCCTTGCAAAAGTATTACATCACGGGGGAG
GCAGAGGGTTTCCCTGCCACAGCTGTCGACAATTTACTGACCGTACACCAAAATTTGCCTGCATTACCGG
TCGATGCAACGAGTGATGAGGTTCGCAAGAACCTGATGGACATGTTCAGGGATCGCCAGGCGTTTTCTGA
GCATACCTGGAAAATGCTTCTGTCCGTTTGCCGGTCGTGGGCGGCATGGTGCAAGTTGAATAACCGGAAA
TGGTTTCCCGCAGAACCTGAAGATGTTCGCGATTATCTTCTATATCTTCAGGCGCGCGGTCTGGCAGTAA
AAACTATCCAGCAACATTTGGGCCAGCTAAACATGCTTCATCGTCGGTCCGGGCTGCCACGACCAAGTGA
CAGCAATGCTGTTTCACTGGTTATGCGGCGGATCCGAAAAGAAAACGTTGATGCCGGTGAACGTGCAAAA
CAGGCTCTAGCGTTCGAACGCACTGATTTCGACCAGGTTCGTTCACTCATGGAAAATAGCGATCGCTGCC
AGGATATACGTAATCTGGCATTTCTGGGGATTGCTTATAACACCCTGTTACGTATAGCCGAAATTGCCAG
GATCAGGGTTAAAGATATCTCACGTACTGACGGTGGGAGAATGTTAATCCATATTGGCAGAACGAAAACG
CTGGTTAGCACCGCAGGTGTAGAGAAGGCACTTAGCCTGGGGGTAACTAAACTGGTCGAGCGATGGATTT
CCGTCTCTGGTGTAGCTGATGATCCGAATAACTACCTGTTTTGCCGGGTCAGAAAAAATGGTGTTGCCGC
GCCATCTGCCACCAGCCAGCTATCAACTCGCGCCCTGGAAGGGATTTTTGAAGCAACTCATCGATTGATT
TACGGCGCTAAGGATGACTCTGGTCAGAGATACCTGGCCTGGTCTGGACACAGTGCCCGTGTCGGAGCCG
CGCGAGATATGGCCCGCGCTGGAGTTTCAATACCGGAGATCATGCAAGCTGGTGGCTGGACCAATGTAAA
TATTGTCATGAACTATATCCGTAACCTGGATAGTGAAACAGGGGCAATGGTGCGCCTGCTGGAAGATGGC
GATCTCGAGCCATCTGCTGGAGACATGAGAGCTGCCAACCTTTGGCCAAGCCCGCTCATGATCAAACGCT
CTAAGAAGAACAGCCTGGCCTTGTCCCTGACGGCCGACCAGATGGTCAGTGCCTTGTTGGATGCTGAGCC
CCCCATACTCTATTCCGAGTATGATCCTACCAGACCCTTCAGTGAAGCTTCGATGATGGGCTTACTGACC
AACCTGGCAGACAGGGAGCTGGTTCACATGATCAACTGGGCGAAGAGGGTGCCAGGCTTTGTGGATTTGA
CCCTCCATGATCAGGTCCACCTTCTAGAATGTGCCTGGCTAGAGATCCTGATGATTGGTCTCGTCTGGCG
CTCCATGGAGCACCCAGTGAAGCTACTGTTTGCTCCTAACTTGCTCTTGGACAGGAACCAGGGAAAATGT
GTAGAGGGCATGGTGGAGATCTTCGACATGCTGCTGGCTACATCATCTCGGTTCCGCATGATGAATCTGC
AGGGAGAGGAGTTTGTGTGCCTCAAATCTATTATTTTGCTTAATTCTGGAGTGTACACATTTCTGTCCAG
CACCCTGAAGTCTCTGGAAGAGAAGGACCATATCCACCGAGTCCTGGACAAGATCACAGACACTTTGATC
CACCTGATGGCCAAGGCAGGCCTGACCCTGCAGCAGCAGCACCAGCGGCTGGCCCAGCTCCTCCTCATCC
TCTCCCACATCAGGCACATGAGTAACAAAGGCATGGAGCATCTGTACAGCATGAAGTGCAAGAACGTGGT
GCCCCTCTATGACCTGCTGCTGGAGGCGGCGGACGCCCACCGCCTACATGCGCCCACTAGCCGTGGAGGG
GCATCCGTGGAGGAGACGGACCAAAGCCACTTGGCCACTGCGGGCTCTACTTCATCGCATTCCTTGCAAA
AGTATTACATCACGGGGGAGGCAGAGGGTTTCCCTGCCACAGCTTGATAGCGGCCGCGAGCTCGCTGATC
AGCCTCGACTGTGCCTTCTAGTTGCCAGCCATCTGTTGTTTGCCCCTCCCCCGTGCCTTCCTTGACCCTG
GAAGGTGCCACTCCCACTGTCCTTTCCTAATAAAATGAGGAAATTGCATCGCATTGTCTGAGTAGGTGTC
ATTCTATTCTGGGGGGTGGGGTGGGGCAGGACAGCAAGGGGGAGGATTGGGAAGACAATAGCAGGCATGC
TGGGGATGCGGTGGGCTCTATGGCTTCTGAGGCGGAAAGAACCAGCTGGGGCTCGATCCTCTAGTTGGCG
CGCCGGCTAGAAGATGGGCGGGAGTCTTCTGGGCAGGCTTAAAGGCTAACCTGGTGTGTGGGCGTTGTCC
TGCAGGGGAATTGAACAGGTGTAAAATTGGAGGGACAAGACTTCCCACAGATTTTCGGTTTTGTCGGGAA
GTTTTTTAATAGGGGCAAATAAGGAAAATGGGAGGATAGGTAGTCATCTGGGGTTTTATGCAGCAAAACT
ACAGGTTATTATTGCTTGTGATCCGCCTCGGAGTATTTTCCATCGAGGTAGATTAAAGACATGCTCACCC
GAGTTTTATACTCTCCTGCTTGAGATCCTTACTACAGTATGAAATTACAGTGTCGCGAGTTAGACTATGT
AAGCAGAATTTTAATCATTTTTAAAGAGCCCAGTACTTCATATCCATTTCTCCCGCTCCTTCTGCAGCCT
TATCAAAAGGTATTTTAGAACACTCATTTTAGCCCCATTTTCATTTATTATACTGGCTTATCCAACCCCT
AGACAGAGCATTGGCATTTTCCCTTTCCTGATCTTAGAAGTCTGATGACTCATGAAACCAGACAGATTAG
TTACATACACCACAAATCGAGGCTGTAGCTGGGGCCTCAACACTGCAGTTCTTTTATAACTCCTTAGTAC
ACTTTTTGTTGATCCTTTGCCTTGATCCTTAATTTTCAGTGTCTATCACCTCTCCCGTCAGGTGGTGTTC
CACATTTGGGCCTATTCTCAGTCCAGGGAGTTTTACAACAATAGATGTATTGAGAATCCAACCTAAAGCT
TAACTTTCCACTCCCATGAATGCCTCTCTCCTTTTTCTCCATTTATAAACTGAGCTATTAACCATTAATG
GTTTCCAGGTGGATGTCTCCTCCCCCAATATTACCTGATGTATCTTACATATTGCCAGGCTGATATTTTA
AGACATTAAAAGGTATATTTCATTATTGAGCCACATGGTATTGATTACTGCTTACTAAAATTTTGTCATT
GTACACATCTGTAAAAGGTGGTTCCTTTTGGAATGCAAAGTTCAGGTGTTTGTTGTCTTTCCTGACCTAA
GGTCTTGTGAGCTTGTATTTTTTCTATTTAAGCAGTGCTTTCTCTTGGACTGGCTTGACTCATGGCATTC
TACACGTTATTGCTGGTCTAAATGTGATTTTGCCAAGCTTCTTCAGGACCTATAATTTTGCTTGACTTGT
AGCCAAACACAAGTAAAATGATTAAGCAACAAATGTATTTGTGAAGCTTGGTTTTTAGGTTGTTGTGTTG
TGTGTGCTTGTGCTCTATAATAATACTATCCAGGGGCTGGAGAGGTGGCTCGGAGTTCAAGAGCACAGAC
TGCTCTTCCAGAAGTCCTGAGTTCAATTCCCAGCAACCACATGGTGGCTCACAACCATCTGTAATGGGAT
CTGATGCCCTCTTCTGGTGTGTCTGAAGACCACAAGTGTATTCACATTAAATAAATAAATCCTCCTTCTT
CTTCTTTTTTTTTTTTTTAAAGAGAATACTGTCTCCAGTAGAATTTACTGAAGTAATGAAATACTTTGTG
TTTGTTCCAATATGGTAGCCAATAATCAAATTACTCTTTAAGCACTGGAAATGTTACCAAGGAACTAATT
TTTATTTGAAGTGTAACTGTGGACAGAGGAGCCATAACTGCAGACTTGTGGGATACAGAAGACCAATGCA
GACTTTAATGTCTTTTCTCTTACACTAAGCAATAAAGAAATAAAAATTGAACTTCTAGTATCCTATTTGT
TTAAACTGCTAGCTTTACTTAACTTTTGTGCTTCATCTATACAAAGCTGAAAGCTAAGTCTGCAGCCATT
ACTAAACATGAAAGCAAGTAATGATAATTTTGGATTTCAAAAATGTAGGGCCAGAGTTTAGCCAGCCAGT
GGTGGTGCTTGCCTTTATGCCTTTAATCCCAGCACTCTGGAGGCAGAGACAGGCAGATCTCTGAGTTTGA
GCCCAGCCTGGTCTACACATCAAGTTCTATCTAGGATAGCCAGGAATACACACAGAAACCCTGTTGGGGA
GGGGGGCTCTGAGATTTCATAAAATTATAATTGAAGCATTCCCTAATGAGCCACTATGGATGTGGCTAAA
TCCGTCTACCTTTCTGATGAGATTTGGGTATTATTTTTTCTGTCTCTGCTGTTGGTTGGGTCTTTTGACA
CTGTGGGCTTTCTTTAAAGCCTCCTTCCTGCCATGTGGTCTCTTGTTTGCTACTAACTTCCCATGGCTTA
AATGGCATGGCTTTTTGCCTTCTAAGGGCAGCTGCTGAGATTTGCAGCCTGATTTCCAGGGTGGGGTTGG
GAAATCTTTCAAACACTAAAATTGTCCTTTAATTTTTTTTTTAAAAAATGGGTTATATAATAAACCTCAT
AAAATAGTTATGAGGAGTGAGGTGGACTAATATTAAATGAGTCCCTCCCCTATAAAAGAGCTATTAAGGC
TTTTTGTCTTATACTTAACTTTTTTTTTAAATGTGGTATCTTTAGAACCAAGGGTCTTAGAGTTTTAGTA
TACAGAAACTGTTGCATCGCTTAATCAGATTTTCTAGTTTCAAATCCAGAGAATCCAAATTCTTCACAGC
CAAAGTCAAATTAAGAATTTCTGACTTTTAATGTTAATTTGCTTACTGTGAATATAAAAATGATAGCTTT
TCCTGAGGCAGGGTCTCACTATGTATCTCTGCCTGATCTGCAACAAGATATGTAGACTAAAGTTCTGCCT
GCTTTTGTCTCCTGAATACTAAGGTTAAAATGTAGTAATACTTTTGGAACTTGCAGGTCAGATTCTTTTA
TAGGGGACACACTAAGGGAGCTTGGGTGATAGTTGGTAAAATGTGTTTCAAGTGATGAAAACTTGAATTA
TTATCACCGCAACCTACTTTTTAAAAAAAAAAGCCAGGCCTGTTAGAGCATGCTTAAGGGATCCCTAGGA
CTTGCTGAGCACACAAGAGTAGTTACTTGGCAGGCTCCTGGTGAGAGCATATTTCAAAAAACAAGGCAGA
CAACCAAGAAACTACAGTTAAGGTTACCTGTCTTTAAACCATCTGCATATACACAGGGATATTAAAATAT
TCCAAATAATATTTCATTCAAGTTTTCCCCCATCAAATTGGGACATGGATTTCTCCGGTGAATAGGCAGA
GTTGGAAACTAAACAAATGTTGGTTTTGTGATTTGTGAAATTGTTTTCAAGTGATAGTTAAAGCCCATGA
GATACAGAACAAAGCTGCTATTTCGAGGTCTCTTGGTTTATACTCAGAAGCACTTCTTTGGGTTTCCCTG
CACTATCCTGATCATGTGCTAGGCCTACCTTAGGCTGATTGTTGTTCAAATAAACTTAAGTTTCCTGTCA
GGTGATGTCATATGATTTCATATATCAAGGCAAAACATGTTATATATGTTAAACATTTGTACTTAATGTG
AAAGTTAGGTCTTTGTGGGTTTGATTTTTAATTTTCAAAACCTGAGCTAAATAAGTCATTTTTACATGTC
TTACATTTGGTGGAATTGTATAATTGTGGTTTGCAGGCAAGACTCTCTGACCTAGTAACCCTACCTATAG
AGCACTTTGCTGGGTCACAAGTCTAGGAGTCAAGCATTTCACCTTGAAGTTGAGACGTTTTGTTAGTGTA
TACTAGTTTATATGTTGGAGGACATGTTTATCCAGAAGATATTCAGGACTATTTTTGACTGGGCTAAGGA
ATTGATTCTGATTAGCACTGTTAGTGAGCATTGAGTGGCCTTTAGGCTTGAATTGGAGTCACTTGTATAT
CTCAAATAATGCTGGCCTTTTTTAAAAAGCCCTTGTTCTTTATCACCCTGTTTTCTACATAATTTTTGTT
CAAAGAAATACTTGTTTGGATCTCCTTTTGACAACAATAGCATGTTTTCAAGCCATATTTTTTTTCCTTT
TTTTTTTTTTTTTTGGTTTTTCGAGACAGGGTTTCTCTGTATAGCCCTGGCTGTCCTGGAACTCACTTTG
TAGACCAGGCTGGCCTCGAACTCAGAAATCCGCCTGCCTCTGCCTCCTGAGTGCCGGGATTAAAGGCGTG
CACCACCACGCCTGGCTAAGTTGGATATTTTGTTATATAACTATAACCAATACTAACTCCACTGGGTGGA
TTTTTAATTCAGTCAGTAGTCTTAAGTGGTCTTTATTGGCCCTTCATTAAAATCTACTGTTCACTCTAAC
AGAGGCTGTTGGTACTAGTGGCACTTAAGCAACTTCCTACGGATATACTAGCAGATTAAGGGTCAGGGAT
AGAAACTAGTCTAGCGTTTTGTATACCTACCAGCTTTATACTACCTTGTTCTGATAGAAATATTTCAGGA
CATCTAGCTTATCGATACCGTCGACGGTATCGATAAGCTTGATATCGAATTCTACCGGGTAGGGGAGGCG
CTTTTCCCAAGGCAGTCTGGAGCATGCGCTTTAGCAGCCCCGCTGGGCACTTGGCGCTACACAAGTGGCC
TCTGGCCTCGCACACATTCCACATCCACCGGTAGGCGCCAACCGGCTCCGTTCTTTGGTGGCCCCTTCGC
GCCACCTTCTACTCCTCCCCTAGTCAGGAAGTTCCCCCCCGCCCCGCAGCTCGCGTCGTGCAGGACGTGA
CAAATGGAAGTAGCACGTCTCACTAGTCTCGTGCAGATGGACAGCACCGCTGAGCAATGGAAGCGGGTAG
GCCTTTGGGGCAGCGGCCAATAGCAGCTTTGCTCCTTCGCTTTCTGGGCTCAGAGGCTGGGAAGGGGTGG
GTCCGGGGGCGGGCTCAGGGGCGGGCTCAGGGGCGGGGCGGGCGCCCGAAGGTCCTCCGGAGGCCCGGCA
TTCTGCACGCTTCAAAAGCGCACGTCTGCCGCGCTGTTCTCCTCTTCCTCATCTCCGGGCCTTTCGACCT
GCAGGTCCTCGCCATGGATCCTGATGATGTTGTTGATTCTTCTAAATCTTTTGTGATGGAAAACTTTTCT
TCGTACCACGGGACTAAACCTGGTTATGTAGATTCCATTCAAAAAGGTATACAAAAGCCAAAATCTGGTA
CACAAGGAAATTATGACGATGATTGGAAAGGGTTTTATAGTACCGACAATAAATACGACGCTGCGGGATA
CTCTGTAGATAATGAAAACCCGCTCTCTGGAAAAGCTGGAGGCGTGGTCAAAGTGACGTATCCAGGACTG
ACGAAGGTTCTCGCACTAAAAGTGGATAATGCCGAAACTATTAAGAAAGAGTTAGGTTTAAGTCTCACTG
AACCGTTGATGGAGCAAGTCGGAACGGAAGAGTTTATCAAAAGGTTCGGTGATGGTGCTTCGCGTGTAGT
GCTCAGCCTTCCCTTCGCTGAGGGGAGTTCTAGCGTTGAATATATTAATAACTGGGAACAGGCGAAAGCG
TTAAGCGTAGAACTTGAGATTAATTTTGAAACCCGTGGAAAACGTGGCCAAGATGCGATGTATGAGTATA
TGGCTCAAGCCTGTGCAGGAAATCGTGTCAGGCGATCTCTTTGTGAAGGAACCTTACTTCTGTGGTGTGA
CATAATTGGACAAACTACCTACAGAGATTTAAAGCTCTAAGGTAAATATAAAATTTTTAAGTGTATAATG
TGTTAAACTACTGATTCTAATTGTTTGTGTATTTTAGATTCCAACCTATGGAACTGATGAATGGGAGCAG
TGGTGGAATGCAGATCCTAGAGCTCGCTGATCAGCCTCGACTGTGCCTTCTAGTTGCCAGCCATCTGTTG
TTTGCCCCTCCCCCGTGCCTTCCTTGACCCTGGAAGGTGCCACTCCCACTGTCCTTTCCTAATAAAATGA
GGAAATTGCATCGCATTGTCTGAGTAGGTGTCATTCTATTCTGGGGGGTGGGGTGGGGCAGGACAGCAAG
GGGGAGGATTGGGAAGACAATAGCAGGCATGCTGGGGATGCGGTGGGCTCTATGGCTTCTGAGGCGGAAA
GAACCAGCTGGGGCTCGAGGGGGGGCCCGGTACCCAGCTTTTGTTCCCTTTAGTGAGGGTTAATTGCGCG
CTTGGCGTAATCATGGTCATAGCTGTTTCCTGTGTGAAATTGTTATCCGCTCACAATTCCACACAACATA
CGAGCCGGAAGCATAAAGTGTAAAGCCTGGGGTGCCTAATGAGTGAGCTAACTCACATTAATTGCGTTGC
GCTCACTGCCCGCTTTCCAGTCGGGAAACCTGTCGTGCCAGCTGCATTAATGAATCGGCCAACGCGCGGG
GAGAGGCGGTTTGCGTATTGGGCGCTCTTCCGCTTCCTCGCTCACTGACTCGCTGCGCTCGGTCGTTCGG
CTGCGGCGAGCGGTATCAGCTCACTCAAAGGCGGTAATACGGTTATCCACAGAATCAGGGGATAACGCAG
GAAAGAACATGTGAGCAAAAGGCCAGCAAAAGGCCAGGAACCGTAAAAAGGCCGCGTTGCTGGCGTTTTT
CCATAGGCTCCGCCCCCCTGACGAGCATCACAAAAATCGACGCTCAAGTCAGAGGTGGCGAAACCCGACA
GGACTATAAAGATACCAGGCGTTTCCCCCTGGAAGCTCCCTCGTGCGCTCTCCTGTTCCGACCCTGCCGC
TTACCGGATACCTGTCCGCCTTTCTCCCTTCGGGAAGCGTGGCGCTTTCTCATAGCTCACGCTGTAGGTA
TCTCAGTTCGGTGTAGGTCGTTCGCTCCAAGCTGGGCTGTGTGCACGAACCCCCCGTTCAGCCCGACCGC
TGCGCCTTATCCGGTAACTATCGTCTTGAGTCCAACCCGGTAAGACACGACTTATCGCCACTGGCAGCAG
CCACTGGTAACAGGATTAGCAGAGCGAGGTATGTAGGCGGTGCTACAGAGTTCTTGAAGTGGTGGCCTAA
CTACGGCTACACTAGAAGAACAGTATTTGGTATCTGCGCTCTGCTGAAGCCAGTTACCTTCGGAAAAAGA
GTTGGTAGCTCTTGATCCGGCAAACAAACCACCGCTGGTAGCGGTGGTTTTTTTGTTTGCAAGCAGCAGA
TTACGCGCAGAAAAAAAGGATCTCAAGAAGATCCTTTGATCTTTTCTACGGGGTCTGACGCTCAGTGGAA
CGAAAACTCACGTTAAGGGATTTTGGTCATGAGATTATCAAAAAGGATCTTCACCTAGATCCTTTTAAAT
TAAAAATGAAGTTTTAAATCAATCTAAAGTATATATGAGTAAACTTGGTCTGACAGTTACCAATGCTTAA
TCAGTGAGGCACCTATCTCAGCGATCTGTCTATTTCGTTCATCCATAGTTGCCTGACTCCCCGTCGTGTA
GATAACTACGATACGGGAGGGCTTACCATCTGGCCCCAGTGCTGCAATGATACCGCGAGACCCACGCTCA
CCGGCTCCAGATTTATCAGCAATAAACCAGCCAGCCGGAAGGGCCGAGCGCAGAAGTGGTCCTGCAACTT
TATCCGCCTCCATCCAGTCTATTAATTGTTGCCGGGAAGCTAGAGTAAGTAGTTCGCCAGTTAATAGTTT
GCGCAACGTTGTTGCCATTGCTACAGGCATCGTGGTGTCACGCTCGTCGTTTGGTATGGCTTCATTCAGC
TCCGGTTCCCAACGATCAAGGCGAGTTACATGATCCCCCATGTTGTGCAAAAAAGCGGTTAGCTCCTTCG
GTCCTCCGATCGTTGTCAGAAGTAAGTTGGCCGCAGTGTTATCACTCATGGTTATGGCAGCACTGCATAA
TTCTCTTACTGTCATGCCATCCGTAAGATGCTTTTCTGTGACTGGTGAGTACTCAACCAAGTCATTCTGA
GAATAGTGTATGCGGCGACCGAGTTGCTCTTGCCCGGCGTCAATACGGGATAATACCGCGCCACATAGCA
GAACTTTAAAAGTGCTCATCATTGGAAAACGTTCTTCGGGGCGAAAACTCTCAAGGATCTTACCGCTGTT
GAGATCCAGTTCGATGTAACCCACTCGTGCACCCAACTGATCTTCAGCATCTTTTACTTTCACCAGCGTT
TCTGGGTGAGCAAAAACAGGAAGGCAAAATGCCGCAAAAAAGGGAATAAGGGCGACACGGAAATGTTGAA
TACTCATACTCTTCCTTTTTCAATATTATTGAAGCATTTATCAGGGTTATTGTCTCATGAGCGGATACAT
ATTTGAATGTATTTAGAAAAATAAACAAATAGGGGTTCCGCGCACATTTCCCCGAAAAGTGCCACCTG
[124 nt withheld, positions 13159-13282]
C
[91 nt withheld, positions 13284-13374]
A
[49 nt withheld, positions 13376-13424]
CCTTTGACGTTGGAGTCCACGTTCTTT
[37 nt withheld, positions 13452-13488]
ACCCTATCTCGGTCTATTCTTTTGATTTATAAGGGATTTTGCCGATTTCGGCCTATTGGTTAAAAAATGA
GCTGATTTAACAAAAATTTAACGCGAATTTTAACAAAATATTAACGCTTACAATTTCCATTCGCCATTCA
GGCTGCGCAACTGTTGGGAAGGGCGATCGGTGCGGGCCTCTTCGCTATTACGCCAGCTGGCGAAAGGGGG
ATGTGCTGCAAGGCGATTAAGTTGGGTAACGCCAGGGTTTTCCCAGTCACGACGTTGTAAAACGACGGCC
AGTGAGCGCGCGTAATACGACTCACTATAGGGCGAATTGGAGCTCCACCGCGGCAGGCCCTCCGAGCGTG
GTGGAGCCGTTCTGTGAGACAGCCGGGTACGAGTCGTGACGCTGGAAGGGGCAAGCGGGTGGTGGGCAGG
AATGCGGTCCGCCCTGCAGCAACCGGAGGGGGAGGGAGAAGGGAGCGGAAAAGTCTCCACCGGACGCGGC
CATGGCTCGGGGGGGGGGGGGCAGCGGAGGAGCGCTTCCGGCCGACGTCTCGTCGCTGATTGGCTTCTTT
TCCTCCCGCCGTGTGTGAAAACACAAATGGCGTGTTTTGGTTGGCGTAAGGCGCCTGTCAGTTAACGGCA
GCCGGAGTGCGCAGCCGCCGGCAGCCTCGCTCTGCCCACTGGGTGGGGCGGGAGGTAGGTGGGGTGAGGC
GAGCTGGACGTGCGGGCGCGGTCGGCCTCTGGCGGGGCGGGGGAGGGGAGGGAGGGTCAGCGAAAGTAGC
TCGCGCGCGAGCGGCCGCCCACCCTCCCCTTCCTCTGGGGGAGTCGTTTTACCCGCCGCCGGCCGGGCCT
CGTCGTCTGATTGGCTCTCGGGGCCCAGAAAACTGGCCCTTGCCATTGGCTCGTGTTCGTGCAAGTTGAG
TCCATCCGCCGGCCAGCGGGGGCGGCGAGGAGGCGCTCCCAGGTTCCGGCCCTCCCCTCGGCCCCGCGCC
GCAGAGTCTGGCCGCGCGCCCCTGCGCAACGTGGCAGGAAGCGCGCGCTGGGGGCGGGGACGGGCAGTAG
GGCTGAGCGGCTGCGGGGCGGGTGCAAGCACGTTTCCGACTTGAGTTGCCTCAAGAGGGGCGTGCTGAGC
CAGACCTCCATCGCGCACTCCGGGGAGTGGAGGGAAGGAGCGAGGGCTCAGTTGGGCTGTTTTGGAGGCA
GGAAGCACTTGCTCTCCCAAAGTCGCTCTGAGTTGTTATCAGTAAGGGAGCTGCAGTGGAGTAGGCGGGG
AGAAGGCCGCACCCTTCTCCGGAGGGGGGAGGGGAGTGTTGCAATACCTTTCTGGGAGTTCTCTGCTGCC
TCCTGGCTTCTGAGGACCGCCCTGGGCCTGGGAGAATCCCTTCCCCCTCTTCCCTCGTGATCTGCAACTC
CAGTCTTTCTAGCCTTAATTAAGGGATCTGTAGGGCGCAGTAGTCCAGGGTTTCCTTGATGATGTCATAC
TTATCCTGTCCCTTTTTTTTCCACAGCTCGCGGTTGAGGACAAACTCTTCGCGGTCTTTCCAGTGGGGAT
CGACGGTATCGTAGAGTCGAGGCCGCTCTAGAACTAGTTGCCGATTTCGGCCTATTGGTTAAAAAATGAG
CTGATTTAACAAAAATTTAACGCGAATTAATTCTGTGGAATGTGTGTCAGTTAGGGTGTGGAAAGTCCCC
AGGCTCCCCAGCAGGCAGAAGTATGCAAAGCATGCATCTCAATTAGTCAGCAACCAGGTGTGGAAAGTCC
CCAGGCTCCCCAGCAGGCAGAAGTATGCAAAGCATGCATCTCAATTAGTCAGCAACCATAGTCCCGCCCC
TAACTCCGCCCATCCCGCCCCTAACTCCGCCCAGTTCCGCCCATTCTCCGCCCCATGGCTGACTAATTTT
TTTTATTTATGCAGAGGCCGAGGCCGCCTCTGCCTCTGAGCTATTCCAGAAGTAGTGAGGAGGCTTTTTT
GGAGGCCTAGGCTTTTGCAAAAAGCTCCCGGGAGCTTGTATATCCATTTTCGGATCTGATCAGCACGTGT
TGACAATTAATCATCGGCATAGTATATCGGCATAGTATAATACGACAAGGTGAGGAACTAAACCATGGCC
AAGCCTTTGTCTCAAGAAGAATCCACCCTCATTGAAAGAGCAACGGCTACAATCAACAGCATCCCCATCT
CTGAAGACTACAGCGTCGCCAGCGCAGCTCTCTCTAGCGACGGCCGCATCTTCACTGGTGTCAATGTATA
TCATTTTACTGGGGGACCTTGTGCAGAACTCGTGGTGCTGGGCACTGCTGCTGCTGCGGCAGCTGGCAAC
CTGACTTGTATCGTCGCGATCGGAAATGAGAACAGGGGCATCTTGAGCCCCTGCGGACGGTGCCGACAGG
TGCTTCTCGATCTGCATCCTGGGATCAAAGCCATAGTGAAGGACAGTGATGGACAGCCGACGGCAGTTGG
GATTCGTGAATTGCTGCCCTCTGGTTATGTGTGGGAGGGCTAAGCACTTCGTGGCCGAGGAGCAGGACTG
ACACGTGCTACGAGATTTCGATTCCACCGCCGCCTTCTATGAAAGGTTGGGCTTCGGAATCGTTTTCCGG
GACGCCGGCTGGATGATCCTCCAGCGCGGGGATCTCATGCTGGAGTTCTTCGCCCACCCCAACTTGTTTA
TTGCAGCTTATAATGGTTACAAATAAAGCAATAGCATCACAAATTTCACAAATAAAGCATTTTTTTCACT
GCATTCTAGTTGTGGTTTGTCCAAACTCATCAATGTATCTTATCATGTCTGCTAGCATCGATACCGTC
Features (pLannotate 1.2.2; 38 found; start..end, strand, type, name):
      1..380     +  enhancer       CMV enhancer: human cytomegalovirus immediate early enhancer
    382..654     +  promoter       chicken β-actin promoter: No description available
    655..1671    +  intron         chimeric intron: chimera between introns from chicken β-actin and rabbit β-globin
   1746..2681    +  CDS            ERT2: mutated ligand-binding domain of the human estrogen receptor (Feil et al., 1997)
   2690..3713    +  CDS            Cre (fragment): site-specific recombinase Cre is a site-specific recombinase from bacteriophage P1. Recombination occurs at loxP sequences.
   3726..4661    +  CDS            ERT2: mutated ligand-binding domain of the human estrogen receptor (Feil et al., 1997)
   4699..4923    +  polyA_signal   bGH poly(A) signal: bovine growth hormone polyadenylation signal
   4927..4948    +  promoter       SV40 promoter (fragment): SV40 enhancer and early promoter
   4977..9317    +  misc_feature   Rosa26 right arm: right homology arm from intron 1 of the mouse Rosa26 gene (Soriano, 1999)
   9330..9362    -  misc_feature   MCS (fragment): pBluescript multiple cloning site
   9367..9866    +  promoter       PGK promoter: mouse phosphoglycerate kinase 1 promoter
   9893..10465   +  CDS            DTA: diphtheria toxin fragment A; Corynebacterium diphtheriae tox
  10468..10540   +  CDS            small t antigen (fragment): SV40 (simian virus 40) small t antigen
  10542..10607   +  intron         small t intron: SV40 (simian virus 40) small t antigen intron
  10681..10905   +  polyA_signal   bGH poly(A) signal: bovine growth hormone polyadenylation signal
  10909..10930   +  promoter       SV40 promoter (fragment): SV40 enhancer and early promoter
  10934..10954   +  misc_feature   MCS (fragment): pBluescript multiple cloning site
  10967..10985   -  promoter       T3 promoter: promoter for bacteriophage T3 RNA polymerase
  11028..11050   -  protein_bind   lac operator (fragment): The lac repressor binds to the lac operator to inhibit transcription in E. coli. This inhibition can be relieved by adding lactose or isopropyl-β-D-thiogalactopyranoside (IPTG). lac repressor encoded by lacI
  11054..11084   -  promoter       lac promoter: promoter for the E. coli lac operon
  11099..11120   -  protein_bind   CAP binding site: CAP binding activates transcription in the presence of cAMP. E. coli catabolite activator protein
  11133..11225   -  CDS            lacI (fragment): lac repressor; lacI; The lac repressor binds to the lac operator to inhibit transcription in E. coli. This inhibition can be relieved by adding lactose or isopropyl-β-D-thiogalactopyranoside (IPTG).
  11408..11996   -  rep_origin     ori: high-copy-number ColE1/pMB1/pBR322/pUC origin of replication
  12167..13027   -  CDS            AmpR: β-lactamase; bla; confers resistance to ampicillin, carbenicillin, and related antibiotics
  13028..13132   -  promoter       AmpR promoter: bla
  13159..13587   +  rep_origin     f1 ori (sequence partly withheld): f1 bacteriophage origin of replication; arrow indicates direction of (+) strand synthesis
  13618..13773   -  CDS            lacZα (fragment): LacZα fragment of β-galactosidase; lacZ fragment
  13781..13799   +  promoter       T7 promoter: promoter for bacteriophage T7 RNA polymerase
  13818..14900   +  misc_feature   Rosa26 left arm: left homology arm from intron 1 of the mouse Rosa26 gene (Soriano, 1999)
  14919..15022   +  misc_feature   Ad SA: adenovirus major late transcript splice acceptor (Friedrich and Soriano, 1991)
  15049..15066   +  misc_feature   MCS (fragment): pBluescript multiple cloning site
  15066..15126   +  rep_origin     f1 ori (fragment): f1 bacteriophage origin of replication; arrow indicates direction of (+) strand synthesis
  15140..15469   +  promoter       SV40 promoter: SV40 enhancer and early promoter
  15517..15564   +  promoter       EM7 promoter: synthetic bacterial promoter&nbsp
  15583..15981   +  CDS            BSD: blasticidin S deaminase; Aspergillus terreus BSD; confers resistance to blasticidin
  15982..16009   +  CDS            BleoR (fragment): antibiotic-binding protein; Sh ble from Streptoalloteichus hindustanus; confers resistance to bleomycin, phleomycin, and Zeocin™
  16019..16144   +  CDS            ble (fragment): BLE_KLEPN - Experimental evidence at protein level: Swiss-Prot protein existence level 1. Binding protein with a strong affinity to the bleomycin family of antibiotics. Binds to CL990; an antimitotic-antibiotic compound. From Klebsiella pneumoniae.
  16139..16260   +  polyA_signal   SV40 poly(A) signal: SV40 polyadenylation signal
