[The description below was written by a language model from this plasmid's Addgene catalogue record and pLannotate feature annotations shown in this document.]
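Description:
pROSA26-ERT2CreERT2 is a mouse gene-targeting vector designed to place a tamoxifen-inducible Cre recombinase into the Rosa26 locus by homologous recombination. It is built on the pROSA26-TG backbone, a pBluescript-type plasmid carrying a high-copy ColE1/pUC origin, an f1 origin and an ampicillin resistance gene for propagation in E. coli. The catalogue lists a total size of about 16.2 kb, which agrees closely with the sequenced record of 16,286 nt.

The targeted region is flanked by a roughly 1.1 kb left homology arm and a roughly 4.3 kb right arm, both from intron 1 of mouse Rosa26. Downstream of the left arm lie an adenovirus splice acceptor and a blasticidin S deaminase cassette, driven by the SV40 promoter in mammalian cells and the EM7 promoter in bacteria and ending in an SV40 poly(A) signal. This cassette provides positive selection of integrants. It is followed by the payload, cloned between PacI and AscI and derived from pCAG-ERT2CreERT2. The CAG promoter (CMV enhancer, chicken β-actin promoter and chimeric intron) drives Cre fused at both ends to the mutated ERT2 ligand-binding domain of the human estrogen receptor, with a bGH poly(A) signal. ERT2 domains keep the fusion inactive until tamoxifen metabolites bind, and the double fusion is generally used to minimise leaky recombination. Outside the right arm, a PGK-driven diphtheria toxin A cassette selects against random integration.

The associated publication title indicates use in building inducible TDG knockout models, in which tamoxifen triggers excision of loxP-flanked alleles.
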