Addgene plasmid #149436: pROSA26-ERT2CreERT2
Purpose: ROSA26 targetting vector with tamoxifen-inducible Cre recombinase
Depositing lab: Primo Schaer. Depositing organization: University of Basel. Publication: Inducible TDG knockout models to study epigenetic regulation. Schwarz SD, Grundbacher E, Hrovat AM, Xu J, Kusnierczyk A, Vagbo CB, Schar P, Schuermann D. F1000Res. 2020 Sep 9;9:1112. doi: 10.12688/f1000research.25637.2. eCollection 2020. PubMed 33082936.
Backbone
  Vector backbone: pROSA26-TG
  Backbone manufacturer: Liqun Luo Lab (Addgene Plasmid #40026)
  Backbone size w/o insert (bp): 14483
  Total vector size (bp): 16206
  Vector type: Mammalian Expression, Mouse Targeting, Cre/Lox
  Selectable markers: Blasticidin
Growth in bacteria
  Bacterial resistance: Ampicillin, 100 μg/mL
  Growth temperature: 37°C
  Growth strain: DH5alpha
  Copy number: High Copy
Gene/Insert
  Gene/Insert name: ERT2-Cre-ERT2 fusion protein (alt name: inducible Cre)
  Species: Synthetic
  Insert size (bp): 4669
  Promoter: CAG promoter
  Tag / fusion protein: ERT2 (N terminal on insert); ERT2 (C terminal on insert)
  Cloning method: Restriction Enzyme; 5′ cloning site PacI (not destroyed); 3′ cloning site AscI (not destroyed)
  Sequencing primers: 5′ pCAG-F; 3′ ACGCCCACACACCAGGTTAG
Resource information
  A portion of this plasmid was derived from a plasmid made by: Connie Cepko Lab: pCAG-ERT2CreERT2 (Addgene Plasmid #13777)
Terms and licenses: Academic/Nonprofit Terms; Industry Terms: Not Available to Industry
How to cite: pROSA26-ERT2CreERT2 was a gift from Primo Schaer (Addgene plasmid # 149436 ; http://n2t.net/addgene:149436 ; RRID:Addgene_149436)
